>Addgene plasmid #194027 | RcSxph P727A | addgene full sequence | sequence record 390717 | Addgene NGS Result
GGAAGACCTCGGCCGTCGCGGCGCTTGCCGGTGGTGCTGACCCCGGATGAAGTGGTTCGCATCCTCGGTT
TTCTGGAAGGCGAGCATCGTTTGTTCGCCCAGGACTCTAGCTATAGTTCTAGTGGTTGGCTACGTATACT
CCGGAATATTAATAGATCATGGAGATAATTAAAATGATAACCATCTCGCAAATAAATAAGTATTTTACTG
TTTTCGTAACAGTTTTGTAATAAAAAAACCTATAAATATTCCGGATTATTCATACCGTCCCACCATCGGG
CGCGGATCCATGGCTCCTACCTTCCAGACCGCTCTGTTCTTCACCATCATCTCCCTGTCCTTCGCTATGG
CCCCGAACGCAAAGCAAGTCCGCTGGTGTGCTATCAGCGACCTGGAGCAGAAGAAATGCAACGATCTGGT
TGGTAGCTGCAACGTGCCGGACATCACCCTGGTGTGCGTTCTGCGTAGCAGCACCGAAGATTGCATGACC
GCGATCAAGGACGGTCAGGCGGATGCTATGTTCCTGGACAGCGGCGAGGTGTACGAAGCGAGCAAAGATC
CGTACAACCTGAAGCCGATCATCGCTGAACCGTACAGCAGCAACCGTGACCTGCAGAAGTGCCTGAAAGA
GCGTCAGCAGGCGCTGGCTAAGAAAATGATCGGTCACTACATCCCGCAGTGCGATGAGAAAGGCAACTAC
CAACCGCAGCAGTGCCACGGTAGCACCGGTCACTGCTGGTGCGTTAACGCGATGGGTGAAAAGATCAGCG
GTACCAACACCCCGCCGGGTCAGACCCGTGCTACCTGCGAGCGTCACGAACTGCCGAAGTGCCTGAAAGA
ACGTCAGGTGGCGCTGGGTGGCGACGAGAAAGTTCTGGGTCGTTTCGTGCCGCAGTGCGATGAAAAGGGC
AACTACGAGCCGCAGCAGTTCCACGGTAGCACCGGCTACTCCTGGTGTGTTAACGCGATCGGCGAGGAAA
TCGCTGGCACCAAAACCCCGCCGGGCAAGATCCCGGCTACCTGCCAGAAGCACGACCTGGTGACCACCTG
CCACTACGCGGTTGCTATGGTGAAGAAAAGCAGCGCGTTCCAGTTCAACCAGCTGAAGGGCAAACGTAGC
TGCCACAGCGGTGTTAGCAAAACCGACGGCTGGAAGGCGCTGGTGACCGTTCTGGTGGAAAAGAAACTGC
TGAGCTGGGATGGTCCGGCGAAAGAGAGCATCCAGCGTGCTATGAGCAAGTTCTTCAGCGTGAGCTGCAT
TCCGGGTGCTACCCAGACCAACCTGTGCAAGCAGTGCAAAGGCGAGGAAGGCAAGAACTGCAAAAACAGC
CACGACGAACCGTACTACGGTAACTACGGCGCGTTCCGTTGCCTGAAGGAAGACATGGGTGACGTTGCGT
TCCTGCGTAGCACCGCTCTGAGCGACGAGCACAGCGAAGTGTACGAGCTGCTGTGCCCGGATAACACCCG
TAAGCCGCTGAACAAGTACAAAGAGTGCAACCTGGGTACCGTTCCGGCTGGCACCGTGGTTACCCGTAAG
ATCAGCGACAAAACCGAAGACATCAACAACTTCCTGATGGAGGCGCAGAAGCGTCAGTGCAAACTGTTCA
GCAGCGCTCACGGCAAGGACCTGATGTTCGACGATAGCACCCTGCAGCTGGCTCTGCTGAGCAGCGAGGT
TGATGCTTTCCTGTACCTGGGTGTGAAACTGTTCCACGCGATGAAGGCTCTGACCGGCGACGCTCACCTG
CCGAGCAAGAACAAAGTGCGTTGGTGCACCATCAACAAGCTGGAAAAGATGAAATGCGACGATTGGAGCG
CGGTTAGCGGTGGCGCGATCGCTTGCACCGAGGCTAGCTGCCCGAAGGGCTGCGTGAAACAGATCCTGAA
GGGCGAAGCGGACGCTGTTAAGCTGGAAGTGCAGTACATGTACGAGGCGCTGATGTGCGGTCTGCTGCCG
GCTGTTGAGGAATACCACAACAAAGACGATTTCGGTCCGTGCAAGACCCCAGGTAGCCCGTACACCGACT
TCGGCACCCTGCGTGCGGTTGCTCTGGTGAAGAAAAGCAACAAAGACATCAACTGGAACAACATCAAGGG
CAAGAAGAGCTGCCACACCGGTGTGGGCGACATCGCTGGCTGGGTTATCCCGGTGAGCCTGATCCGTCGT
CAGAACGATAACAGCGACATCGATAGCTTCTTCGGCGAGAGCTGCGCGCCGGGCAGCGACACCAAAAGCA
ACCTGTGCAAGCTGTGCATCGGTGACCCGAAGAACAGCGCGGCTAACACCAAATGCAGCCTGAGCGACAA
GGAAGCGTACTACGGTAACCAGGGCGCTTTCCGTTGCCTGGTGGAGAAAGGTGACGTTGCTTTCGTGCCG
CACACCGTGGTTTTCGAAAACACCGATGGCAAGAACCCGGCGGTTTGGGCTAAGAACCTGAAAAGCGAAG
ACTTCGAGCTGCTGTGCCTGGATGGTAGCCGTGCGCCGGTGAGCAACTACAAGAGCTGCAAACTGAGCGG
TATCCCGGCGCCGGCTATCGTTACCCGTGAGGAAAGCATCAGCGACGTGGTTCGTATCGTGGCTAACCAG
CAGAGCCTGTACGGTCGTAAAGGCTTCGAGAAGGATATGTTCCAGCTGTTCAGCAGCAACAAGGGTAACA
ACCTGCTGTTCAACGACAACACCCAGTGCCTGATCACCTTCGATCGTCAGCCGAAAGACATCATGGAAGA
TTACTTCGGCAAGCCGTACTACACCACCGTGTACGGCGCGTCCCGCTCCGCTATGTCCTCCGAACTGATT
TCCGCCTGTACCATTAAACACTGCTCGAATTCTTTGGAAGTTTTGTTTCAAGGTCCAACTGCTGCCGCCG
CTGTGAGCAAGGGCGAGGAGCTGTTCACCGGGGTGGTGCCCATCCTGGTCGAGCTGGACGGCGACGTAAA
CGGCCACAAGTTCAGCGTGTCCGGCGAGGGCGAGGGCGATGCCACCTACGGCAAGCTGACCCTGAAGTTC
ATCTGCACCACCGGCAAGCTGCCCGTGCCCTGGCCCACCCTCGTGACCACCCTGACCTACGGCGTGCAGT
GCTTCAGCCGCTACCCCGACCACATGAAGCAGCACGACTTCTTCAAGTCCGCCATGCCCGAAGGCTACGT
CCAGGAGCGCACCATCTTCTTCAAGGACGACGGCAACTACAAGACCCGCGCCGAGGTGAAGTTCGAGGGC
GACACCCTGGTGAACCGCATCGAGCTGAAGGGCATCGACTTCAAGGAGGACGGCAACATCCTGGGGCACA
AGCTGGAGTACAACTACAACAGCCACAACGTCTATATCATGGCCGACAAGCAGAAGAACGGCATCAAGGT
GAACTTCAAGATCCGCCACAACATCGAGGACGGCAGCGTGCAGCTCGCCGACCACTACCAGCAGAACACC
CCCATCGGCGACGGCCCCGTGCTGCTGCCCGACAACCACTACCTGAGCACCCAGTCCAAGCTGAGCAAAG
ACCCCAACGAGAAGCGCGATCACATGGTCCTGCTGGAGTTCGTGACCGCCGCCGGGATCACTCTCGGCAT
GGACGAGCTGTACAAGTCCGGAGGTGGTCACCATCACCATCACCACCATCACCATCACTAATAGAAGCTT
GTCGAGAAGTACTAGAGGATCATAATCAGCCATACCACATTTGTAGAGGTTTTACTTGCTTTAAAAAACC
TCCCACACCTCCCCCTGAACCTGAAACATAAAATGAATGCAATTGTTGTTGTTAACTTGTTTATTGCAGC
TTATAATGGTTACAAATAAAGCAATAGCATCACAAATTTCACAAATAAAGCATTTTTTTCACTGCATTCT
AGTTGTGGTTTGTCCAAACTCATCAATGTATCTTATCATGTCTGGATCTGATCACTGCTTGAGCCTAGGA
GATCCGAACCAGATAAGTGAAATCTAGTTCCAAACTATTTTGTCATTTTTAATTTTCGTATTAGCTTACG
ACGCTACACCCAGTTCCCATCTATTTTGTCACTCTTCCCTAAATAATCCTTAAAAACTCCATTTCCACCC
CTCCCAGTTCCCAACTATTTTGTCCGCCCACAGCGGGGCATTTTTCTTCCTGTTATGTTTTTAATCAAAC
ATCCTGCCAACTCCATGTGACAAACCGTCATCTTCGGCTACTTTTTCTCTGTCACAGAATGAAAATTTTT
CTGTCATCTCTTCGTTATTAATGTTTGTAATTGACTGAATATCAACGCTTATTTGCAGCCTGAATGGCGA
ATGGG
[124 nt withheld, positions 4276-4399]
C
[91 nt withheld, positions 4401-4491]
A
[49 nt withheld, positions 4493-4541]
CCTTTGACGTTGGAGTCCACGTTCTT
[37 nt withheld, positions 4568-4604]
ACCCTATCTCGGTCTATTCTTTTGATTTATAAGGGATTTTGCCGATTTCGGCCTATTGGTTAAAAAATGA
GCTGATTTAACAAAAATTTAACGCGAATTTTAACAAAATATTAACGCTTACAATTTAGGTGGCACTTTTC
GGGGAAATGTGCGCGGAACCCCTATTTGTTTATTTTTCTAAATACATTCAAATATGTATCCGCTCATGAG
ACAATAACCCTGATAAATGCTTCAATAATATTGAAAAAGGAAGAGTATGAGTATTCAACATTTCCGTGTC
GCCCTTATTCCCTTTTTTGCGGCATTTTGCCTTCCTGTTTTTGCTCACCCAGAAACGCTGGTGAAAGTAA
AAGATGCTGAAGATCAGTTGGGTGCACGAGTGGGTTACATCGAACTGGATCTCAACAGCGGTAAGATCCT
TGAGAGTTTTCGCCCCGAAGAACGTTTTCCAATGATGAGCACTTTTAAAGTTCTGCTATGTGGCGCGGTA
TTATCCCGTATTGACGCCGGGCAAGAGCAACTCGGTCGCCGCATACACTATTCTCAGAATGACTTGGTTG
AGTACTCACCAGTCACAGAAAAGCATCTTACGGATGGCATGACAGTAAGAGAATTATGCAGTGCTGCCAT
AACCATGAGTGATAACACTGCGGCCAACTTACTTCTGACAACGATCGGAGGACCGAAGGAGCTAACCGCT
TTTTTGCACAACATGGGGGATCATGTAACTCGCCTTGATCGTTGGGAACCGGAGCTGAATGAAGCCATAC
CAAACGACGAGCGTGACACCACGATGCCTGTAGCAATGGCAACAACGTTGCGCAAACTATTAACTGGCGA
ACTACTTACTCTAGCTTCCCGGCAACAATTAATAGACTGGATGGAGGCGGATAAAGTTGCAGGACCACTT
CTGCGCTCGGCCCTTCCGGCTGGCTGGTTTATTGCTGATAAATCTGGAGCCGGTGAGCGTGGGTCTCGCG
GTATCATTGCAGCACTGGGGCCAGATGGTAAGCCCTCCCGTATCGTAGTTATCTACACGACGGGGAGTCA
GGCAACTATGGATGAACGAAATAGACAGATCGCTGAGATAGGTGCCTCACTGATTAAGCATTGGTAACTG
TCAGACCAAGTTTACTCATATATACTTTAGATTGATTTAAAACTTCATTTTTAATTTAAAAGGATCTAGG
TGAAGATCCTTTTTGATAATCTCATGACCAAAATCCCTTAACGTGAGTTTTCGTTCCACTGAGCGTCAGA
CCCCGTAGAAAAGATCAAAGGATCTTCTTGAGATCCTTTTTTTCTGCGCGTAATCTGCTGCTTGCAAACA
AAAAAACCACCGCTACCAGCGGTGGTTTGTTTGCCGGATCAAGAGCTACCAACTCTTTTTCCGAAGGTAA
CTGGCTTCAGCAGAGCGCAGATACCAAATACTGTTCTTCTAGTGTAGCCGTAGTTAGGCCACCACTTCAA
GAACTCTGTAGCACCGCCTACATACCTCGCTCTGCTAATCCTGTTACCAGTGGCTGCTGCCAGTGGCGAT
AAGTCGTGTCTTACCGGGTTGGACTCAAGACGATAGTTACCGGATAAGGCGCAGCGGTCGGGCTGAACGG
GGGGTTCGTGCACACAGCCCAGCTTGGAGCGAACGACCTACACCGAACTGAGATACCTACAGCGTGAGCT
ATGAGAAAGCGCCACGCTTCCCGAAGGGAGAAAGGCGGACAGGTATCCGGTAAGCGGCAGGGTCGGAACA
GGAGAGCGCACGAGGGAGCTTCCAGGGGGAAACGCCTGGTATCTTTATAGTCCTGTCGGGTTTCGCCACC
TCTGACTTGAGCGTCGATTTTTGTGATGCTCGTCAGGGGGGCGGAGCCTATGGAAAAACGCCAGCAACGC
GGCCTTTTTACGGTTCCTGGCCTTTTGCTGGCCTTTTGCTCACATGTTCTTTCCTGCGTTATCCCCTGAT
TCTGTGGATAACCGTATTACCGCCTTTGAGTGAGCTGATACCGCTCGCCGCAGCCGAACGACCGAGCGCA
GCGAGTCAGTGAGCGAGGAAGCGGAAGAGCGCCTGATGCGGTATTTTCTCCTTACGCATCTGTGCGGTAT
TTCACACCGCATAGACCAGCCGCGTAACCTGGCAAAATCGGTTACGGTTGAGTAATAAATGGATGCCCTG
CGTAAGCGGGTGTGGGCGGACAATAAAGTCTTAAACTGAACAAAATAGATCTAAACTATGACAATAAAGT
CTTAAACTAGACAGAATAGTTGTAAACTGAAATCAGTCCAGTTATGCTGTGAAAAAGCATACTGGACTTT
TGTTATGGCTAAAGCAAACTCTTCATTTTCTGAAGTGCAAATTGCCCGTCGTATTAAAGAGGGGCGTGGC
CAAGGGCATGGTAAAGACTATATTCGCGGCGTTGTGACAATTTACCGAACAACTCCGCGGCCGGGAAGCC
GATCTCGGCTTGAACGAATTGTTAGGTGGCGGTACTTGGGTCGATATCAAAGTGCATCACTTCTTCCCGT
ATGCCCAACTTTGTATAGAGAGCCACTGCGGGATCGTCACCGTAATCTGCTTGCACGTAGATCACATAAG
CACCAAGCGCGTTGGCCTCATGCTTGAGGAGATTGATGAGCGCGGTGGCAATGCCCTGCCTCCGGTGCTC
GCCGGAGACTGCGAGATCATAGATATAGATCTCACTACGCGGCTGCTCAAACTTGGGCAGAACGTAAGCC
GCGAGAGCGCCAACAACCGCTTCTTGGTCGAAGGCAGCAAGCGCGATGAATGTCTTACTACGGAGCAAGT
TCCCGAGGTAATCGGAGTCCGGCTGATGTTGGGAGTAGGTGGCTACGTCTCCGAACTCACGACCGAAAAG
ATCAAGAGCAGCCCGCATGGATTTGACTTGGTCAGGGCCGAGCCTACATGTGCGAATGATGCCCATACTT
GAGCCACCTAACTTTGTTTTAGGGCGACTGCCCTGCTGCGTAACATCGTTGCTGCTCCATAACATCAAAC
ATCGACCCACGGCGTAACGCGCTTGCTGCTTGGATGCCCGAGGCATAGACTGTACAAAAAAACAGTCATA
ACAAGCCATGAAAACCGCCACTGCGCCGTTACCACCGCTGCGTTCGGTCAAGGTTCTGGACCAGTTGCGT
GAGCGCATACGCTACTTGCATTACAGTTTACGAACCGAACAGGCTTATGTCAACTGGGTTCGTGCCTTCA
TCCGTTTCCACGGTGTGCGTCACCCGGCAACCTTGGGCAGCAGCGAAGTCGAGGCATTTCTGTCCTGGCT
GGCGAACGAGCGCAAGGTTTCGGTCTCCACGCATCGTCAGGCATTGGCGGCCTTGCTGTTCTTCTACGGC
AAGGTGCTGTGCACGGATCTGCCCTGGCTTCAGGAGATC
Features (pLannotate 1.2.2; 17 found; start..end, strand, type, name):
    156..247     +  promoter       polyhedrin promoter: polh from Autographa californica; promoter for the baculovirus polyhedrin gene
    290..2824    +  CDS            SAX_LITCT: Experimental evidence at protein level: Swiss-Prot protein existence level 1. Binds specifically to the neurotoxin saxitoxin. Its physiological role may be to transport or sequester an endogenous organic molecule other than Fe(3+). It may participate in a detoxification mechanism for neutralizing a microbial toxin. From Lithobates catesbeianus (American bullfrog) (Rana catesbeiana).
   2873..3586    +  CDS            mEGFP: mEGFP is a basic (constitutively fluorescent) green fluorescent protein published in 2002, derived from Aequorea victoria. It has moderate acid sensitivity.
   3599..3615    +  CDS            6xHis (fragment): 6xHis affinity tag
   3658..3741    +  CDS            large T antigen (fragment): large T antigen from SV40 (simian virus 40)
   3764..3898    +  polyA_signal   SV40 poly(A) signal: SV40 polyadenylation signal
   3927..4092    -  mobile_element Tn7L: mini-Tn7 element (left end of the Tn7 transposon) Tn7
   4255..4271    +  CDS            lacZα (fragment): LacZα fragment of β-galactosidase; lacZ fragment
   4276..4730    +  rep_origin     f1 ori (sequence partly withheld): f1 bacteriophage origin of replication; arrow indicates direction of (+) strand synthesis
   4756..4860    +  promoter       AmpR promoter: bla
   4861..5721    +  CDS            AmpR: β-lactamase; bla; confers resistance to ampicillin, carbenicillin, and related antibiotics
   5892..6480    +  rep_origin     ori: high-copy-number ColE1/pMB1/pBR322/pUC origin of replication
   6666..6717    -  misc_feature   bom (fragment): basis of mobility region from pBR322
   6785..7009    -  mobile_element Tn7R: mini-Tn7 element (right end of the Tn7 transposon) Tn7
   7076..7609    -  CDS            GmR: gentamycin acetyltransferase; aacC1; confers resistance to gentamycin
   7779..7807    -  promoter       Pc promoter: intI1 (promoter lies within the coding sequence); class 1 integron promoter
   7785..129     -  CDS            YPR2_ECOLX (fragment) (across the origin): Protein predicted: Swiss-Prot protein existence level 4. From Escherichia coli.
