[The description below was written by a language model from this plasmid's Addgene catalogue record and pLannotate feature annotations shown in this document.]
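Description:
RcSxph P727A is an 8.0 kb baculovirus donor plasmid built on the pFastBac1 backbone for expressing a point mutant of American bullfrog (Rana catesbeiana) saxiphilin in insect cells. In E. coli it is maintained as a high-copy plasmid through a ColE1/pUC-type origin and selected with ampicillin via the β-lactamase gene; an f1 origin is also present. As in other pFastBac vectors, the expression cassette sits together with a gentamicin resistance gene (driven by the Pc integron promoter) between the Tn7L and Tn7R ends of a mini-Tn7 element. This arrangement allows the whole cassette to be transposed into a baculovirus shuttle genome (bacmid) in a suitable E. coli host, and the resulting recombinant bacmid is then used to produce virus for infecting insect cells.

The payload is driven by the strong, very late polyhedrin promoter from Autographa californica nucleopolyhedrovirus and terminated by an SV40 polyadenylation signal. The saxiphilin open reading frame encodes a soluble protein that specifically binds the neurotoxin saxitoxin, and here it carries a proline-to-alanine substitution at position 727. According to the depositor, the numbering starts after the predicted signal peptide cleavage site, and the construct has one extra methionine after the signal peptide relative to the reference sequence. The protein is fused at its C terminus to monomeric EGFP followed by a His10 tag (annotated automatically only as a partial 6xHis match), providing a fluorescent readout and a handle for metal-affinity purification. The stated purpose is protein expression and characterization, and the associated study defined the residues that govern saxitoxin binding in the saxiphilin family.
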