Addgene plasmid #194027: RcSxph P727A
Purpose: Protein expression and characterization
Depositing lab: Dan Minor. Depositing organization: University of California, San Francisco (UCSF). Publication: Definition of a saxitoxin (STX) binding code enables discovery and characterization of the anuran saxiphilin family. Chen Z, Zakrzewska S, Hajare HS, Alvarez-Buylla A, Abderemane-Ali F, Bogan M, Ramirez D, O'Connell LA, Du Bois J, Minor DL Jr. Proc Natl Acad Sci U S A. 2022 Nov;119(44):e2210114119. doi: 10.1073/pnas.2210114119. Epub 2022 Oct 24. PubMed 36279441.
Backbone
  Vector backbone: pFastBac1
  Backbone manufacturer: Invitrogen
  Vector type: Insect Expression
Growth in bacteria
  Bacterial resistance: Ampicillin, 100 μg/mL
  Growth temperature: 37°C
  Growth strain: DH5alpha
  Copy number: High Copy
Gene/Insert
  Gene/Insert name: Rana catesbeiana Saxiphilin
  Species: Rana catesbeiana
  Mutation: P727A
  GenBank ID: U05246.1
  Promoter: Polyhedrin
  Tag / fusion protein: mEGFP, (C terminal on insert); His10 (C terminal on insert)
  Cloning method: Gibson Cloning
  Sequencing primers: 5′ Polyhedrin forward; 3′ GFP reverse
Terms and licenses: Academic/Nonprofit Terms; Industry Terms: Not Available to Industry
Depositor comments: Mutation numbering scheme is based on the predicted signal peptide (SP) cleavage site and does not include SP. Relative to U05246.1, RcSxph contains an additional M following signal peptide.
How to cite: RcSxph P727A was a gift from Dan Minor (Addgene plasmid # 194027 ; http://n2t.net/addgene:194027 ; RRID:Addgene_194027)
